Addgene plasmid #191155: EK0445 SFFV-mCherry-SGc(DNAJB1.s1)cSG-EGFP-(3xMS2) (FLP-IN)
Purpose: Expression of a sensor for human DNAJB1 (hsp40) 3' UTR in mammalian cells; mCherry marker, EGFP output, three MS2 sequences in 3' UTR
Depositing lab: Xiaojing Gao. Depositing organization: Stanford University. Publication: Modular, programmable RNA sensing using ADAR editing in living cells. Kaseniit KE, Katz N, Kolber NS, Call CC, Wengier DL, Cody WB, Sattely ES, Gao XJ. Nat Biotechnol. 2022 Oct 5. pii: 10.1038/s41587-022-01493-x. doi: 10.1038/s41587-022-01493-x. PubMed 36198772.
Backbone
  Vector backbone: FLP-IN
  Vector type: Mammalian Expression
Growth in bacteria
  Bacterial resistance: Ampicillin, 100 μg/mL
  Growth temperature: 37°C
  Growth strain: DH5alpha
  Copy number: High Copy
Gene/Insert
  Gene/Insert name: mCherry:DNAJB1.s1:EGFP-3xMS2
  Species: Synthetic
  Mutation: WT
  Promoter: SFFV
  Cloning method: Unknown
Terms and licenses: Academic/Nonprofit Terms; Industry Terms: Not Available to Industry
Depositor comments: Please see https://rnasensing.bio/ for more details. Please visit https://www.biorxiv.org/content/10.1101/2022.01.28.478207v1 for bioRxiv preprint.
How to cite: EK0445 SFFV-mCherry-SGc(DNAJB1.s1)cSG-EGFP-(3xMS2) (FLP-IN) was a gift from Xiaojing Gao (Addgene plasmid # 191155 ; http://n2t.net/addgene:191155 ; RRID:Addgene_191155)
