[The description below was written by a language model from this plasmid's Addgene catalogue record and pLannotate feature annotations shown in this document.]
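Description:
EK0445 SFFV-mCherry-SGc(DNAJB1.s1)cSG-EGFP-(3xMS2) is a 6.7 kb mammalian expression plasmid on a FLP-IN backbone that encodes a synthetic, ADAR-editing-based RNA sensor for the 3' UTR of human DNAJB1 (hsp40). It is propagated in E. coli at high copy from a ColE1/pUC-type origin with ampicillin selection (AmpR under its bla promoter). The backbone also carries an FRT site placed directly upstream of a hygromycin resistance coding sequence followed by an SV40 poly(A) signal. No complete promoter is annotated in front of HygR. This is the usual Flp-In arrangement, in which FLP-mediated recombination into a genomic FRT landing site supplies what is needed for hygromycin-selectable, single-site stable integration. Only fragments of f1 ori, an SV40 promoter, ble and lacI are detected elsewhere in the backbone.

The payload is a single transcription unit driven by the SFFV LTR promoter and terminated by the bGH poly(A) signal. It opens with mCherry, which serves as a constitutive marker of expression, followed by a 2A-type peptide (annotated as an F2A fragment) and an unannotated stretch of roughly 200 nt before EGFP, which is presumably where the DNAJB1.s1 sensor sequence named in the construct title sits. EGFP is the output. The associated work describes programmable RNA sensing through ADAR editing, so green fluorescence relative to red is expected to report the presence of the target transcript, although the record does not spell out the mechanism at the sequence level. The catalogue entry states that three MS2 sequences lie in the 3' UTR; these are not annotated in the feature table but would fall in the gap between EGFP and the poly(A) signal.
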