Features (pLannotate 1.2.2; 20 found; start..end, strand, type, name):
    176..583     +  promoter       SFFV promoter: spleen focus-forming virus long terminal repeat (LTR) promoter
    597..1304    +  CDS            mCherry: mCherry is a basic (constitutively fluorescent) red fluorescent protein published in 2004, derived from Discosoma sp.. It is reported to be a very rapidly-maturing monomer with low acid sensitivity.
   1350..1408    +  CDS            F2A (fragment): 2A peptide from foot-and-mouth disease virus polyprotein Eukaryotic ribosomes fail to insert a peptide bond between the Gly and Pro residues, yielding separate polypeptides.
   1635..2348    +  CDS            EGFP: EGFP is a basic (constitutively fluorescent) green fluorescent protein published in 1996, derived from Aequorea victoria. It is reported to be a rapidly-maturing weak dimer with moderate acid sensitivity.
   2526..2750    +  polyA_signal   bGH poly(A) signal: bovine growth hormone polyadenylation signal
   2766..2789    +  polyA_signal   bGH poly(A) signal (fragment): bovine growth hormone polyadenylation signal
   2793..2814    +  promoter       SV40 promoter (fragment): SV40 enhancer and early promoter
   2835..3068    +  rep_origin     f1 ori (fragment) (sequence partly withheld): f1 bacteriophage origin of replication; arrow indicates direction of (+) strand synthesis
   3073..3120    +  protein_bind   FRT: FLP-mediated recombination occurs in the 8-bp core sequence TCTAGAAA (Turan and Bode, 2011). FLP recombinase from the Saccharomyces cerevisiae 2μ plasmid
   3128..4150    +  CDS            HygR: aminoglycoside phosphotransferase from E. coli; aph(4)-Ia; confers resistance to hygromycin
   4160..4285    +  CDS            ble (fragment): BLE_KLEPN - Experimental evidence at protein level: Swiss-Prot protein existence level 1. Binding protein with a strong affinity to the bleomycin family of antibiotics. Binds to CL990; an antimitotic-antibiotic compound. From Klebsiella pneumoniae.
   4280..4401    +  polyA_signal   SV40 poly(A) signal: SV40 polyadenylation signal
   4474..4490    -  protein_bind   lac operator: The lac repressor binds to the lac operator to inhibit transcription in E. coli. This inhibition can be relieved by adding lactose or isopropyl-β-D-thiogalactopyranoside (IPTG). lac repressor encoded by lacI
   4498..4528    -  promoter       lac promoter: promoter for the E. coli lac operon
   4543..4564    -  protein_bind   CAP binding site: CAP binding activates transcription in the presence of cAMP. E. coli catabolite activator protein
   4577..4669    -  CDS            lacI (fragment): lac repressor; lacI; The lac repressor binds to the lac operator to inhibit transcription in E. coli. This inhibition can be relieved by adding lactose or isopropyl-β-D-thiogalactopyranoside (IPTG).
   4852..5440    -  rep_origin     ori: high-copy-number ColE1/pMB1/pBR322/pUC origin of replication
   5611..6471    -  CDS            AmpR: β-lactamase; bla; confers resistance to ampicillin, carbenicillin, and related antibiotics
   6472..6576    -  promoter       AmpR promoter: bla
   6635..5       -  misc_feature   bom (fragment) (across the origin): basis of mobility region from pBR322
>Addgene plasmid #191155 | EK0445 SFFV-mCherry-SGc(DNAJB1.s1)cSG-EGFP-(3xMS2) (FLP-IN) | addgene full sequence | sequence record 375539 | Addgene NGS Result
AGTATCTGCTCCCTGCTTGTGTGTTGGAGGTCGCTGAGTAGTGCGCGAGCAAAATTTAAGCTACAACAAG
GCAAGGCTTGACCGACAATTGCCGATAAAATAAAAGATTTTATTTAGTCTCCAGAAAAAGGGGGGAATGA
AAGACCCCACCTGTAGGTTTGGCAAGCTAGCTGCAGTAACGCCATTTTGCAAGGCATGGAAAAATACCAA
ACCAAGAATAGAGAAGTTCAGATCAAGGGCGGGTACATGAAAATAGCTAACGTTGGGCCAAACAGGATAT
CTGCGGTGAGCAGTTTCGGCCCCGGCCCGGGGCCAAGAACAGATGGTCACCGCAGTTTCGGCCCCGGCCC
GAGGCCAAGAACAGATGGTCCCCAGATATGGCCCAACCCTCAGCAGTTTCTTAAGACCCATCAGATGTTT
CCAGGCTCCCCCAAGGACCTGAAATGACCCTGCGCCTTATTTGAATTAACCAATCAGCCTGCTTCTCGCT
TCTGTTCGCGCGCTTCTGCTTCCCGAGCTCTATAAAAGAGCTCACAACCCCTCACTCGGCGCGCCAGTCC
TCCGACAGACTGAGTCGCCCGGGAAGCTTCGCCACCATGGTGAGCAAGGGCGAGGAGGATAACATGGCCA
TCATCAAGGAGTTCATGCGCTTCAAGGTGCACATGGAGGGCTCCGTGAACGGCCACGAGTTCGAGATCGA
GGGCGAGGGCGAGGGCCGCCCCTACGAGGGCACCCAGACCGCCAAGCTGAAGGTGACCAAGGGTGGCCCC
CTGCCCTTCGCCTGGGACATCCTGTCCCCTCAGTTCATGTACGGCTCCAAGGCCTACGTGAAGCACCCCG
CCGACATTCCCGACTACTTGAAGCTGTCCTTCCCCGAGGGCTTCAAGTGGGAGCGCGTGATGAACTTCGA
GGACGGCGGCGTGGTGACCGTGACCCAGGACTCCTCCCTGCAGGACGGCGAGTTCATCTACAAGGTGAAG
CTGCGCGGCACCAACTTCCCCTCCGACGGCCCCGTAATGCAGAAGAAGACCATGGGCTGGGAGGCCTCCT
CCGAGCGGATGTACCCCGAGGACGGCGCCCTGAAGGGCGAGATCAAGCAGAGGCTGAAGCTGAAGGACGG
CGGCCACTACGACGCTGAGGTCAAGACCACCTACAAGGCCAAGAAGCCCGTGCAGCTGCCCGGCGCCTAC
AACGTCAACATCAAGTTGGACATCACCTCCCACAACGAGGACTACACCATCGTGGAACAGTACGAACGCG
CCGAGGGCCGCCACTCCACCGGCGGCATGGACGAGCTGTACAAGAGCGACGCGTTGGAAGCCAGACACAA
ACAGAAAATTGTGGCTCCGGTGAAACAGACTTTGAATTTTGACCTTCTGAAGCTGGCGGGAGACGTCGAG
TCCAACCCCGGTCCCGGTACCGGATCCCATTCAGCAGTACGAAAGCCCTCCCTGGGCCCTCCCACCCTCT
CATAGTCCACAACTGGTAGAAAGGTCCAGAAATCCTTGAGCTCTGGAACCGGTACTAGTGAGGCACGGCA
TAAGCAAAAGATCGTAGCCCCAGTAAAGCAAACACTCAACTTCGATCTACTCAAACTCGCAGGTGATGTG
GAATCTAATCCAGGACCCTCGAGTGTCTCAAAGGGCGAGGAACTTTTTACGGGCGTTGTTCCGATCCTCG
TCGAATTGGACGGGGACGTTAATGGGCATAAATTCTCAGTTAGTGGTGAGGGTGAGGGGGACGCGACATA
TGGGAAACTTACGCTGAAGTTCATATGTACCACCGGAAAATTGCCAGTGCCGTGGCCTACTCTCGTCACC
ACCCTGACATATGGTGTTCAGTGTTTTAGCCGGTATCCAGACCATATGAAACAGCACGATTTTTTTAAAT
CCGCTATGCCTGAAGGTTACGTACAGGAGCGAACGATATTTTTTAAAGACGACGGAAACTACAAAACTAG
AGCCGAGGTAAAATTCGAGGGTGACACTCTCGTGAACCGGATCGAACTGAAGGGCATAGATTTTAAGGAG
GATGGCAATATACTGGGCCACAAGCTCGAATACAACTATAATTCTCATAATGTCTATATCATGGCGGACA
AACAGAAAAACGGCATCAAGGTAAACTTTAAAATCCGACACAATATTGAGGACGGCTCTGTCCAGCTTGC
GGACCATTACCAACAGAACACGCCGATAGGGGATGGTCCAGTACTTCTCCCTGATAATCACTATTTGTCT
ACTCAGTCAGCTCTTAGCAAGGACCCAAACGAAAAACGGGATCACATGGTCCTTCTTGAGTTCGTCACTG
CGGCTGGGATAACACTCGGGATGGACGAACTGTATAAGTAGGCCGGAGGGCCCACGTACACCATCAGGGT
ACGTCTCAGACACCATCAGGGTCTGTCTGGTACAGCATCAGCGTACCATGGCCCGAACAAAAACTCATCT
CAGAAGAGGATCTGAATAGCGCCGTCGACCATCATCATAATCATCATTGAGTTTAAACCCGCTGATCAGC
CTCGACTGTGCCTTCTAGTTGCCAGCCATCTGTTGTTTGCCCCTCCCCCGTGCCTTCCTTGACCCTGGAA
GGTGCCACTCCCACTGTCCTTTCCTAATAAAATGAGGAAATTGCATCGCATTGTCTGAGTAGGTGTCATT
CTATTCTGGGGGGTGGGGTGGGGCAGGACAGCAAGGGGGAGGATTGGGAAGACAATAGCAGGCATGCTGG
GGATGCGGTGGGCTCTATGGAGATCTATCGATGTTCTGGGGATGCGGTGGGCTCTATGGCTTCTGAGGCG
GAAAGAACCAGCTGGGGCTCTAGGGGGTATCCCC
[124 nt withheld, positions 2835-2958]
C
[91 nt withheld, positions 2960-3050]
AGGGTGATGGTTCACGTACCTAGAAGTTCCTATTCCGAAGTTCCTATTCTCTAGAAAGTATAGGAACTTC
CTTGGCCAAAAAGCCTGAACTCACCGCGACGTCTGTCGAGAAGTTTCTGATCGAAAAGTTCGACAGCGTC
TCCGACCTGATGCAGCTCTCGGAGGGCGAAGAATCTCGTGCTTTCAGCTTCGATGTAGGAGGGCGTGGAT
ATGTCCTGCGGGTAAATAGCTGCGCCGATGGTTTCTACAAAGATCGTTATGTTTATCGGCACTTTGCATC
GGCCGCGCTCCCGATTCCGGAAGTGCTTGACATTGGGGAATTCAGCGAGAGCCTGACCTATTGCATCTCC
CGCCGTGCACAGGGTGTCACGTTGCAAGACCTGCCTGAAACCGAACTGCCCGCTGTTCTGCAGCCGGTCG
CGGAGGCCATGGATGCGATCGCTGCGGCCGATCTTAGCCAGACGAGCGGGTTCGGCCCATTCGGACCGCA
AGGAATCGGTCAATACACTACATGGCGTGATTTCATATGCGCGATTGCTGATCCCCATGTGTATCACTGG
CAAACTGTGATGGACGACACCGTCAGTGCGTCCGTCGCGCAGGCTCTCGATGAGCTGATGCTTTGGGCCG
AGGACTGCCCCGAAGTCCGGCACCTCGTGCACGCGGATTTCGGCTCCAACAATGTCCTGACGGACAATGG
CCGCATAACAGCGGTCATTGACTGGAGCGAGGCGATGTTCGGGGATTCCCAATACGAGGTCGCCAACATC
TTCTTCTGGAGGCCGTGGTTGGCTTGTATGGAGCAGCAGACGCGCTACTTCGAGCGGAGGCATCCGGAGC
TTGCAGGATCGCCGCGGCTCCGGGCGTATATGCTCCGCATTGGTCTTGACCAACTCTATCAGAGCTTGGT
TGACGGCAATTTCGATGATGCAGCTTGGGCGCAGGGTCGATGCGACGCAATCGTCCGATCCGGAGCCGGG
ACTGTCGGGCGTACACAAATCGCCCGCAGAAGCGCGGCCGTCTGGACCGATGGCTGTGTAGAAGTACTCG
CCGATAGTGGAAACCGACGCCCCAGCACTCGTCCGAGGGCAAAGGAATAGCACGTACTACGAGATTTCGA
TTCCACCGCCGCCTTCTATGAAAGGTTGGGCTTCGGAATCGTTTTCCGGGACGCCGGCTGGATGATCCTC
CAGCGCGGGGATCTCATGCTGGAGTTCTTCGCCCACCCCAACTTGTTTATTGCAGCTTATAATGGTTACA
AATAAAGCAATAGCATCACAAATTTCACAAATAAAGCATTTTTTTCACTGCATTCTAGTTGTGGTTTGTC
CAAACTCATCAATGTATCTTATCATGTCTGTATACCGTCGACCTCTAGCTAGAGCTTGGCGTAATCATGG
TCATAGCTGTTTCCTGTGTGAAATTGTTATCCGCTCACAATTCCACACAACATACGAGCCGGAAGCATAA
AGTGTAAAGCCTGGGGTGCCTAATGAGTGAGCTAACTCACATTAATTGCGTTGCGCTCACTGCCCGCTTT
CCAGTCGGGAAACCTGTCGTGCCAGCTGCATTAATGAATCGGCCAACGCGCGGGGAGAGGCGGTTTGCGT
ATTGGGCGCTCTTCCGCTTCCTCGCTCACTGACTCGCTGCGCTCGGTCGTTCGGCTGCGGCGAGCGGTAT
CAGCTCACTCAAAGGCGGTAATACGGTTATCCACAGAATCAGGGGATAACGCAGGAAAGAACATGTGAGC
AAAAGGCCAGCAAAAGGCCAGGAACCGTAAAAAGGCCGCGTTGCTGGCGTTTTTCCATAGGCTCCGCCCC
CCTGACGAGCATCACAAAAATCGACGCTCAAGTCAGAGGTGGCGAAACCCGACAGGACTATAAAGATACC
AGGCGTTTCCCCCTGGAAGCTCCCTCGTGCGCTCTCCTGTTCCGACCCTGCCGCTTACCGGATACCTGTC
CGCCTTTCTCCCTTCGGGAAGCGTGGCGCTTTCTCATAGCTCACGCTGTAGGTATCTCAGTTCGGTGTAG
GTCGTTCGCTCCAAGCTGGGCTGTGTGCACGAACCCCCCGTTCAGCCCGACCGCTGCGCCTTATCCGGTA
ACTATCGTCTTGAGTCCAACCCGGTAAGACACGACTTATCGCCACTGGCAGCAGCCACTGGTAACAGGAT
TAGCAGAGCGAGGTATGTAGGCGGTGCTACAGAGTTCTTGAAGTGGTGGCCTAACTACGGCTACACTAGA
AGAACAGTATTTGGTATCTGCGCTCTGCTGAAGCCAGTTACCTTCGGAAAAAGAGTTGGTAGCTCTTGAT
CCGGCAAACAAACCACCGCTGGTAGCGGTGGTTTTTTTGTTTGCAAGCAGCAGATTACGCGCAGAAAAAA
AGGATCTCAAGAAGATCCTTTGATCTTTTCTACGGGGTCTGACGCTCAGTGGAACGAAAACTCACGTTAA
GGGATTTTGGTCATGAGATTATCAAAAAGGATCTTCACCTAGATCCTTTTAAATTAAAAATGAAGTTTTA
AATCAATCTAAAGTATATATGAGTAAACTTGGTCTGACAGTTACCAATGCTTAATCAGTGAGGCACCTAT
CTCAGCGATCTGTCTATTTCGTTCATCCATAGTTGCCTGACTCCCCGTCGTGTAGATAACTACGATACGG
GAGGGCTTACCATCTGGCCCCAGTGCTGCAATGATACCGCGAGACCCACGCTCACCGGCTCCAGATTTAT
CAGCAATAAACCAGCCAGCCGGAAGGGCCGAGCGCAGAAGTGGTCCTGCAACTTTATCCGCCTCCATCCA
GTCTATTAATTGTTGCCGGGAAGCTAGAGTAAGTAGTTCGCCAGTTAATAGTTTGCGCAACGTTGTTGCC
ATTGCTACAGGCATCGTGGTGTCACGCTCGTCGTTTGGTATGGCTTCATTCAGCTCCGGTTCCCAACGAT
CAAGGCGAGTTACATGATCCCCCATGTTGTGCAAAAAAGCGGTTAGCTCCTTCGGTCCTCCGATCGTTGT
CAGAAGTAAGTTGGCCGCAGTGTTATCACTCATGGTTATGGCAGCACTGCATAATTCTCTTACTGTCATG
CCATCCGTAAGATGCTTTTCTGTGACTGGTGAGTACTCAACCAAGTCATTCTGAGAATAGTGTATGCGGC
GACCGAGTTGCTCTTGCCCGGCGTCAATACGGGATAATACCGCGCCACATAGCAGAACTTTAAAAGTGCT
CATCATTGGAAAACGTTCTTCGGGGCGAAAACTCTCAAGGATCTTACCGCTGTTGAGATCCAGTTCGATG
TAACCCACTCGTGCACCCAACTGATCTTCAGCATCTTTTACTTTCACCAGCGTTTCTGGGTGAGCAAAAA
CAGGAAGGCAAAATGCCGCAAAAAAGGGAATAAGGGCGACACGGAAATGTTGAATACTCATACTCTTCCT
TTTTCAATATTATTGAAGCATTTATCAGGGTTATTGTCTCATGAGCGGATACATATTTGAATGTATTTAG
AAAAATAAACAAATAGGGGTTCCGCGCACATTTCCCCGAAAAGTGCCACCTGACGTCGACGGATCGGGAG
ATCTCCCGATCCCCTATGGTGCACTCTCAGTACAATCTGCTCTGATGCCGCATAGTTAAGCC
